>Addgene plasmid #109904 | pHH0103_YWHAB_14-3-3 | addgene full sequence | sequence record 215048 | Addgene NGS Result
TTGACAATTAATCATCGGCTCGTATAATGTGTGGAATTGTGAGCGGATAACAATTTCACACAGGAAACAG
CCAGTCCGTTTAGGTGTTTTCACGAGCACTTCACCAACAAGGACCATAGATTATGAAAATCGAAGAACAC
CATCACCATCACCATTCCAGCGGTAAGCTTATGTCCCCTATACTAGGTTATTGGAAAATTAAGGGCCTTG
TGCAACCCACTCGACTTCTTTTGGAATATCTTGAAGAAAAATATGAAGAGCATTTGTATGAGCGCGATGA
AGGTGATAAATGGCGAAACAAAAAGTTTGAATTGGGTTTGGAGTTTCCCAATCTTCCTTATTATATTGAT
GGTGATGTTAAATTAACACAGTCTATGGCCATCATACGTTATATAGCTGACAAGCACAACATGTTGGGTG
GTTGTCCAAAAGAGCGTGCAGAGATTTCAATGCTTGAAGGAGCGGTTTTGGATATTAGATACGGTGTTTC
GAGAATTGCATATAGTAAAGACTTTGAAACTCTCAAAGTTGATTTTCTTAGCAAGCTACCTGAAATGCTG
AAAATGTTCGAAGATCGTTTATGTCATAAAACATATTTAAATGGTGATCATGTAACCCATCCTGACTTCA
TGTTGTATGACGCTCTTGATGTTGTTTTATACATGGACCCAATGTGCCTGGATGCGTTCCCAAAATTAGT
TTGTTTTAAAAAACGTATTGAAGCTATCCCACAAATTGATAAGTACTTGAAATCCAGCAAGTATATAGCA
TGGCCTTTGCAGGGCTGGCAAGCCACGTTTGGTGGTGGCGACCATCCTCCAAAATCGGATCTGGAAGTTC
TGTTCCAGGGGCCCCTGTCCAGCGGTCTGGTTCCGCGTGGTTCCGGTACCGCGGCCCAGCCGGCCATGAC
GATGGATAAATCAGAACTGGTGCAGAAAGCAAAACTGGCAGAACAGGCGGAACGCTACGACGATATGGCA
GCAGCAATGAAGGCGGTCACCGAACAGGGCCATGAACTGAGCAACGAAGAACGTAATCTGCTGTCTGTTG
CATATAAAAACGTGGTTGGTGCTCGTCGCAGCTCTTGGCGTGTCATTAGTTCCATCGAACAGAAAACGGA
ACGCAATGAAAAGAAACAGCAAATGGGCAAAGAATACCGCGAAAAGATTGAAGCAGAACTGCAAGATATC
TGCAACGACGTGCTGGAACTGCTGGATAAATATCTGATTCCGAATGCTACCCAGCCGGAATCTAAGGTGT
TTTATCTGAAAATGAAGGGCGATTATTTCCGTTACCTGAGCGAAGTCGCCTCTGGTGACAACAAACAGAC
CACGGTGTCAAATTCGCAGCAAGCGTACCAAGAAGCCTTCGAAATCAGTAAAAAGGAAATGCAGCCGACC
CACCCGATCCGTCTGGGTCTGGCGCTGAACTTTAGCGTTTTCTATTACGAAATCCTGAATTCACCGGAAA
AAGCCTGTTCGCTGGCAAAGACGGCTTTCGATGAAGCGATTGCCGAACTGGACACCCTGAACGAAGAAAG
TTACAAAGATTCCACGCTGATCATGCAACTGCTGCGTGACAACCTGACCCTGTGGACGAGCGAAAATCAG
GGCGATGAAGGTGACGCGGGCGAAGGTGAAAATGCGGCCGCATA
[142 nt withheld, positions 1655-1796]
C
[98 nt withheld, positions 1798-1895]
AGTTTGTACTGGTGACGAAACTCAGTGTCTAGCTAGAGTGGC
[149 nt withheld, positions 1938-2086]
T
[41 nt withheld, positions 2088-2128]
T
[62 nt withheld, positions 2130-2191]
A
[35 nt withheld, positions 2193-2227]
CCTCCCTCAATCGGTTGAATGTCGCCCTTTTGTCTTTGGCGCTGGTAAACCATATGAA
[86 nt withheld, positions 2286-2371]
T
[54 nt withheld, positions 2373-2426]
CTAGCGCCGCCCTATACCTTGTCTGCCTCCCCGCGTTGCGTCGCGGTGCATGGAGCCGGGCCACCTCGAC
CTGAATGGAAGCCGGCGGCACCTCGCTAACGGATTCACCACTCCAAGAATTGGAGCCAATCAATTCTTGC
GGAGAACTGTGAATGCGCAAACCAACCCTTGGCAGAACATATCCATCGCGTCCGCCATCTCCAGCAGCCG
CACGCGGCGCATCTCGGGCAGCGTTGGGTCCTGGCCACGGGTGCGCATGATCGTGCTCCTGTCGTTGAGG
ACCCGGCTAGGCTGGCGGGGTTGCCTTACTGGTTAGCAGAATGAATCACCGATACGCGAGCGAACGTGAA
GCGACTGCTGCTGCAAAACGTCTGCGACCTGAGCAACAACATGAATGGTCTTCGGTTTCCGTGTTTCGTA
AAGTCTGGAAACGCGGAAGTCAGCGCCCTGCACCATTATGTTCCGGATCTGCATCGCAGGATGCTGCTGG
CTACCCTGTGGAACACCTACATCTGTATTAACGAAGCGCTGGCATTGACCCTGAGTGATTTTTCTCTGGT
CCCGCCGCATCCATACCGCCAGTTGTTTACCCTCACAACGTTCCAGTAACCGGGCATGTTCATCATCAGT
AACCCGTATCGTGAGCATCCTCTCTCGTTTCATCGGTATCATTACCCCCATGAACAGAAATCCCCCTTAC
ACGGAGGCATCAGTGACCAAACAGGAAAAAACCGCCCTTAACATGGCCCGCTTTATCAGAAGCCAGACAT
TAACGCTTCTGGAGAAACTCAACGAGCTGGACGCGGATGAACAGGCAGACATCTGTGAATCGCTTCACGA
CCACGCTGATGAGCTTTACCGCAGGATCCGCGAAATTGTAAGCGTTAATATTTTGTTAAAATTCGCGTTA
AATTTTTGTTAAATCAGCTCATTTTTTAACCAATAGGCCGAAATCGGCAAAATCCCTTATAAATCAAAAG
AATAGACCGAGATAGGGT
[37 nt withheld, positions 3425-3461]
AAAGAACGTGGACTCCAACGTCAAAGG
[49 nt withheld, positions 3489-3537]
T
[91 nt withheld, positions 3539-3629]
G
[124 nt withheld, positions 3631-3754]
CGCGGATCCTGCCTCGCGCGTTTCGGTGATGACGGTGAAAACCTCTGACACATGCAGCTCCCGGAGACGG
TCACAGCTTGTCTGTAAGCGGATGCCGGGAGCAGACAAGCCCGTCAGGGCGCGTCAGCGGGTGTTGGCGG
GTGTCGGGGCGCAGCCATGACCCAGTCACGTAGCGATAGCGGAGTGTATACTGGCTTAACTATGCGGCAT
CAGAGCAGATTGTACTGAGAGTGCACCATATGCGGTGTGAAATACCGCACAGATGCGTAAGGAGAAAATA
CCGCATCAGGCGCTCTTCCGCTTCCTCGCTCACTGACTCGCTGCGCTCGGTCGTTCGGCTGCGGCGAGCG
GTATCAGCTCACTCAAAGGCGGTAATACGGTTATCCACAGAATCAGGGGATAACGCAGGAAAGAACATGT
GAGCAAAAGGCCAGCAAAAGGCCAGGAACCGTAAAAAGGCCGCGTTGCTGGCGTTTTTCCATAGGCTCCG
CCCCCCTGACGAGCATCACAAAAATCGACGCTCAAGTCAGAGGTGGCGAAACCCGACAGGACTATAAAGA
TACCAGGGTTTCCCCCTGGAAGCTCCCTCGTGCGCTCTCCTGTTCCGACCCTGCCGCTTACCGGATACCT
GTCCGCCTTTCTCCCTTCGGGAAGCGTGGCGCTTTCTCATAGCTCACGCTGTAGGTATCTCAGTTCGGTG
TAGGTCGTTCGCTCCAAGCTGGGCTGTGTGCACGAACCCCCCGTTCAGCCCGACCGCTGCGCCTTATCCG
GTAACTATCGTCTTGAGTCCAACCCGGTAAGACACGACTTATCGCCACTGGCAGCAGCCACTGGTAACAG
GATTAGCAGAGCGAGGTATGTAGGCGGTGCTACAGAGTTCTTGAAGTGGTGGCCTAACTACGGCTACACT
AGAAGGACAGTATTTGGTATCTGCGCTCTGCTGAAGCCAGTTACCTTCGGAAAAAGAGTTGGTAGCTCTT
GATCCGGCAAACAAACCACCGCTGGTAGCGGTGGTTTTTTTGTTTGCAAGCAGCAGATTACGCGCAGAAA
AAAAGGATCTCAAGAAGATCCTTTGATCTTTTCTACGGGGTCTGACGCTCAGTGGAACGAAAACTCACGT
TAAGGGATTTTGGTCATGAGATTATCAAAAAGGATCTTCACCTAGATCCTTTTAAATTAAAAATGAAGTT
TTAAATCAATCTAAAGTATATATGAGTAAACTTGGTCTGACAGTTACCAATGCTTAATCAGTGAGGCACC
TATCTCAGCGATCTGTCTATTTCGTTCATCCATAGTTGCCTGACTCCCCGTCGTGTAGATAACTACGATA
CGGGAGGGCTTACCATCTGGCCCCAGTGCTGCAATGATACCGCGAGACCCACGCTCACCGGCTCCAGATT
TATCAGCAATAAACCAGCCAGCCGGAAGGGCCGAGCGCAGAAGTGGTCCTGCAACTTTATCCGCCTCCAT
CCAGTCTATTAATTGTTGCCGGGAAGCTAGAGTAAGTAGTTCGCCAGTTAATAGTTTGCGCAACGTTGTT
GCCATTGCTGCAGGCATCGTGGTGTCACGCTCGTCGTTTGGTATGGCTTCATTCAGCTCCGGTTCCCAAC
GATCAAGGCGAGTTACATGATCCCCCATGTTGTGCAAAAAAGCGGTTAGCTCCTTCGGTCCTCCGATCGT
TGTCAGAAGTAAGTTGGCCGCAGTGTTATCACTCATGGTTATGGCAGCACTGCATAATTCTCTTACTGTC
ATGCCATCCGTAAGATGCTTTTCTGTGACTGGTGAGTACTCAACCAAGTCATTCTGAGAATAGTGTATGC
GGCGACCGAGTTGCTCTTGCCCGGCGTCAACACGGGATAATACCGCGCCACATAGCAGAACTTTAAAAGT
GCTCATCATTGGAAAACGTTCTTCGGGGCGAAAACTCTCAAGGATCTTACCGCTGTTGAGATCCAGTTCG
ATGTAACCCACTCGTGCACCCAACTGATCTTCAGCATCTTTTACTTTCACCAGCGTTTCTGGGTGAGCAA
AAACAGGAAGGCAAAATGCCGCAAAAAAGGGAATAAGGGCGACACGGAAATGTTGAATACTCATACTCTT
CCTTTTTCAATATTATTGAAGCATTTATCAGGGTTATTGTCTCATGAGCGGATACATATTTGAATGTATT
TAGAAAAATAAACAAATAGGGGTTCCGCGCACATTTCCCCGAAAAGTGCCACCTGACGTCTAAGAAACCA
TTATTATCATGACATTAACCTATAAAAATAGGCGTATCACGAGGCCCTTTCGTCTTCAAGAATTCCCGAC
ACCATCGAATGGTGCAAAACCTTTCGCGGTATGGCATGATAGCGCCCGGAAGAGAGTCAATTCAGGGTGG
TGAATGTGAAACCAGTAACGTTATACGATGTCGCAGAGTATGCCGGTGTCTCTTATCAGACCGTTTCCCG
CGTGGTGAACCAGGCCAGCCACGTTTCTGCGAAAACGCGGGAAAAAGTGGAAGCGGCGATGGCGGAGCTG
AATTACATTCCCAACCGCGTGGCACAACAACTGGCGGGCAAACAGTCGTTGCTGATTGGCGTTGCCACCT
CCAGTCTGGCCCTGCACGCGCCGTCGCAAATTGTCGCGGCGATTAAATCTCGCGCCGATCAACTGGGTGC
CAGCGTGGTGGTGTCGATGGTAGAACGAAGCGGCGTCGAAGCCTGTAAAGCGGCGGTGCACAATCTTCTC
GCGCAACGCGTCAGTGGGCTGATCATTAACTATCCGCTGGATGACCAGGATGCCATTGCTGTGGAAGCTG
CCTGCACTAATGTTCCGGCGTTATTTCTTGATGTCTCTGACCAGACACCCATCAACAGTATTATTTTCTC
CCATGAAGACGGTACGCGACTGGGCGTGGAGCATCTGGTCGCATTGGGTCACCAGCAAATCGCGCTGTTA
GCGGGCCCATTAAGTTCTGTCTCGGCGCGTCTGCGTCTGGCTGGCTGGCATAAATATCTCACTCGCAATC
AAATTCAGCCGATAGCGGAACGGGAAGGCGACTGGAGTGCCATGTCCGGTTTTCAACAAACCATGCAAAT
GCTGAATGAGGGCATCGTTCCCACTGCGATGCTGGTTGCCAACGATCAGATGGCGCTGGGCGCAATGCGC
GCCATTACCGAGTCCGGGCTGCGCGTTGGTGCGGATATCTCGGTAGTGGGATACGACGATACCGAAGACA
GCTCATGTTATATCCCGCCGTTAACCACCATCAAACAGGATTTTCGCCTGCTGGGGCAAACCAGCGTGGA
CCGCTTGCTGCAACTCTCTCAGGGCCAGGCGGTGAAGGGCAATCAGCTGTTGCCCGTCTCACTGGTGAAA
AGAAAAACCACCCTGGCGCCCAATACGCAAACCGCCTCTCCCCGCGCGTTGGCCGATTCATTAATGCAGC
TGGCACGACAGGTTTCCCGACTGGAAAGCGGGCAGTGAGCGCAACGCAATTAATGTAAGTTAGCTCACTC
ATTAGGCACAATTCTCATGTTTGACAGCTTATCATCGACTGCACGGTGCACCAATGCTTCTGGCGTCAGG
CAGCCATCGGAAGCTGTGGTATGGCTGTGCAGGTCGTAAATCACTGCATAATTCGTGTCGCTCAAGGCGC
ACTCCCGTTCTGGATAATGTTTTTTGCGCCGACATCATAACGGTTCTGGCAAATATTCTGAAATGAGCTG
Features (pLannotate 1.2.2; 21 found; start..end, strand, type, name):
      1..29      +  promoter       tac promoter: strong E. coli promoter; hybrid between the trp and lac UV5 promoters
     37..53      +  protein_bind   lac operator: The lac repressor binds to the lac operator to inhibit transcription in E. coli. This inhibition can be relieved by adding lactose or isopropyl-β-D-thiogalactopyranoside (IPTG). lac repressor encoded by lacI
    138..155     +  CDS            6xHis: 6xHis affinity tag
    171..824     +  CDS            GST26_SCHJA: Experimental evidence at protein level: Swiss-Prot protein existence level 1. GST isoenzymes appear to play a central role in the parasite detoxification system. Other functions are also suspected including a role in increasing the solubility of haematin in the parasite gut. From Schistosoma japonicum (Blood fluke).
    906..1643    +  CDS            YWHAB: 1433B_HUMAN - Experimental evidence at protein level: Swiss-Prot protein existence level 1. Adapter protein implicated in the regulation of a large spectrum of both general and specialized signaling pathways. Binds to a large number of partners, usually by recognition of a phosphoserine or phosphothreonine motif. Binding generally results in the modulation of the activity of the binding partner. Negative regulator of osteogenesis. Blocks the nuclear translocation of the phosphorylated form (by AKT1) of SRPK2 and antagonizes its stimulatory effect on cyclin D1 expression resulting in blockage o
   1659..1706    +  terminator     fd terminator (sequence withheld): central terminator from bacteriophage fd (Otsuka and Kunisawa, 1982)
   1711..1923    +  CDS            M13 gene III (fragment) (sequence partly withheld): pIII; III; minor coat protein
   1938..2408    +  CDS            M13 gene III (fragment) (sequence partly withheld): pIII; III; minor coat protein
   2430..2500    +  CDS            TcR (fragment): tetracycline efflux protein; tet; confers resistance to tetracycline
   2742..3122    -  CDS            YPB1_ECOLX: Protein predicted: Swiss-Prot protein existence level 4. From Escherichia coli.
   3139..3290    +  CDS            rop (fragment): Rop protein, which maintains plasmids at low copy number; rop
   3326..3754    -  rep_origin     f1 ori (sequence partly withheld): f1 bacteriophage origin of replication; arrow indicates direction of (+) strand synthesis
   3763..3802    +  CDS            rop (fragment): Rop protein, which maintains plasmids at low copy number; rop
   3904..4044    +  misc_feature   bom: basis of mobility region from pBR322
   4230..4817    -  rep_origin     ori: high-copy-number ColE1/pMB1/pBR322/pUC origin of replication
   4988..5848    -  CDS            AmpR: β-lactamase; bla; confers resistance to ampicillin, carbenicillin, and related antibiotics
   5849..5953    -  promoter       AmpR promoter: bla
   6062..6139    +  promoter       lacIq promoter: lacI (mutant); In the lacIq allele, a single base change in the promoter boosts expression of the lacI gene about 10-fold.
   6140..7222    +  CDS            lacI: lac repressor; lacI; The lac repressor binds to the lac operator to inhibit transcription in E. coli. This inhibition can be relieved by adding lactose or isopropyl-β-D-thiogalactopyranoside (IPTG).
   7235..7256    +  protein_bind   CAP binding site: CAP binding activates transcription in the presence of cAMP. E. coli catabolite activator protein
   7275..7292    +  promoter       tet promoter (fragment): E. coli promoter for tetracycline efflux protein gene
