[The description below was written by a language model from this plasmid's Addgene catalogue record and pLannotate feature annotations shown in this document.]
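Description:
pHH0103_YWHAB_14-3-3 is a 7,464 nt bacterial expression plasmid built on the pHH0103 backbone for producing and purifying human YWHAB (14-3-3 beta) in E. coli. It replicates from a ColE1/pBR322-type origin, with a bom site and only fragments of the rop gene detected. The repository lists it as low copy. Selection is by ampicillin through the β-lactamase gene and its own promoter. An f1 origin is also present, which in principle allows single-stranded DNA production with helper phage.

The expression cassette is driven by the hybrid tac promoter followed by a lac operator, and the plasmid carries its own lacI gene under the lacIq promoter, so transcription is held off by lac repressor until it is induced with IPTG. Downstream, the annotated coding elements run in order: a 6xHis tag, Schistosoma japonicum glutathione S-transferase, and then the YWHAB coding sequence, which was cloned between SfiI and NotI sites. This arrangement suggests an N-terminally His- and GST-tagged fusion that could be purified on nickel or glutathione resin, although the record does not describe the linker or any protease cleavage site between GST and the insert. A bacteriophage fd terminator follows the insert.

Beyond the terminator lie fragments of M13 gene III, plus partial tetracycline resistance and tet promoter sequences. These look like remnants of a phagemid-type ancestor rather than functional parts of this construct. YWHAB is a phosphoserine/phosphothreonine-binding adapter protein, and the associated publication is a large-scale survey of high-affinity ligands for peptide recognition modules, for which purified domain proteins of this kind would serve as binding targets.
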