Addgene plasmid #109904: pHH0103_YWHAB_14-3-3
Purpose: Protein expression and purification of YWHAB_14-3-3
Depositing lab: Sachdev Sidhu. Depositing organization: University of Toronto. Publication: Large-scale survey and database of high affinity ligands for peptide recognition modules. Teyra J, Kelil A, Jain S, Helmy M, Jajodia R, Hooda Y, Gu J, D'Cruz AA, Nicholson SE, Min J, Sudol M, Kim PM, Bader GD, Sidhu SS. Mol Syst Biol. 2020 Dec;16(12):e9310. doi: 10.15252/msb.20199310. PubMed 33438817.
Backbone
  Vector backbone: pHH0103
  Vector type: Bacterial Expression
Growth in bacteria
  Bacterial resistance: Ampicillin, 100 μg/mL
  Growth temperature: 37°C
  Growth strain: DH5alpha
  Copy number: Low Copy
Gene/Insert
  Gene/Insert name: YWHAB_14-3-3
  Species: H. sapiens (human)
  Entrez Gene: YWHAB (a.k.a. GW128, HEL-S-1, HS1, KCIP-1, YWHAA)
  Cloning method: Restriction Enzyme; 5′ cloning site Sfi1 (unknown if destroyed); 3′ cloning site Not1 (unknown if destroyed)
Terms and licenses: Academic/Nonprofit Terms; Industry Terms: Not Available to Industry
How to cite: pHH0103_YWHAB_14-3-3 was a gift from Sachdev Sidhu (Addgene plasmid # 109904 ; http://n2t.net/addgene:109904 ; RRID:Addgene_109904)
