>Addgene plasmid #109904 | pHH0103_YWHAB_14-3-3 | depositor partial sequence | sequence record 206856 | pHH0103_YWHAB_14-3-3 sequence 759 bps
GGCCCAGCCGGCCATGACGATGGATAAATCAGAACTGGTGCAGAAAGCAAAACTGGCAGAACAGGCGGAA
CGCTACGACGATATGGCAGCAGCAATGAAGGCGGTCACCGAACAGGGCCATGAACTGAGCAACGAAGAAC
GTAATCTGCTGTCTGTTGCATATAAAAACGTGGTTGGTGCTCGTCGCAGCTCTTGGCGTGTCATTAGTTC
CATCGAACAGAAAACGGAACGCAATGAAAAGAAACAGCAAATGGGCAAAGAATACCGCGAAAAGATTGAA
GCAGAACTGCAAGATATCTGCAACGACGTGCTGGAACTGCTGGATAAATATCTGATTCCGAATGCTACCC
AGCCGGAATCTAAGGTGTTTTATCTGAAAATGAAGGGCGATTATTTCCGTTACCTGAGCGAAGTCGCCTC
TGGTGACAACAAACAGACCACGGTGTCAAATTCGCAGCAAGCGTACCAAGAAGCCTTCGAAATCAGTAAA
AAGGAAATGCAGCCGACCCACCCGATCCGTCTGGGTCTGGCGCTGAACTTTAGCGTTTTCTATTACGAAA
TCCTGAATTCACCGGAAAAAGCCTGTTCGCTGGCAAAGACGGCTTTCGATGAAGCGATTGCCGAACTGGA
CACCCTGAACGAAGAAAGTTACAAAGATTCCACGCTGATCATGCAACTGCTGCGTGACAACCTGACCCTG
TGGACGAGCGAAAATCAGGGCGATGAAGGTGACGCGGGCGAAGGTGAAAATGCGGCCGC
